Addgene plasmid #174066: pJL32
Purpose: Encodes for CIB1 fused to VP16 in S. cerevisiae. Part of optogenetic system.
Depositing lab: Albert Keung. Depositing organization: North Carolina State University. Publication: Mapping the dynamic transfer functions of eukaryotic gene regulation. Lee JB, Caywood LM, Lo JY, Levering N, Keung AJ. Cell Syst. 2021 Aug 24. pii: S2405-4712(21)00291-X. doi: 10.1016/j.cels.2021.08.003. PubMed 34469745.
Backbone
  Vector backbone: unknown
  Vector type: Yeast Expression
  Selectable markers: HIS3
Growth in bacteria
  Bacterial resistance: Ampicillin, 100 μg/mL
  Growth temperature: 37°C
  Growth strain: NEB Stable
  Copy number: High Copy
Gene/Insert
  Gene/Insert name: pGal1-LacO-3NLS-CIB1-VP16-tADH1
  Species: S. cerevisiae (budding yeast), A. thaliana (mustard weed), Synthetic
  Promoter: pGal1
  Tag / fusion protein: FLAG
  Cloning method: Gibson Cloning
  Sequencing primers: 5′ unknown; 3′ catcgcgttaattaatagacaactc
Resource information
  A portion of this plasmid was derived from a plasmid made by: ennedy, M.J., Hughes, R.M., Peteya, L.A., Schwartz, J.W., Ehlers, M.D., and Tucker, C.L. (2010). Rapid blue-light-mediated induction of protein interactions in living cells. Nature Methods 7, 973-U948. 10.1038/nmeth.1524. and Keung, A.J., Bashor, C.J., Kiriakov, S., Collins, J.J., and Khalil, A.S. (2014). Using Targeted Chromatin Regulators to Engineer Combinatorial and Spatial Transcriptional Regulation. Cell 158, 110-120. 10.1016/j.cell.2014.04.047
Terms and licenses: Academic/Nonprofit Terms; Industry Terms: Not Available to Industry
Depositor comments: Please visit https://www.biorxiv.org/content/10.1101/2021.01.05.425451v1 for bioRxiv preprint. Please note: The plasmid contains a 217bp insertion between Tadh1 and HIS3 3'UTR compared to the depositor's provided sequence. This insertion is not known to affect plasmid function.
How to cite: pJL32 was a gift from Albert Keung (Addgene plasmid # 174066 ; http://n2t.net/addgene:174066 ; RRID:Addgene_174066)
