[The description below was written by a language model from this plasmid's Addgene catalogue record and pLannotate feature annotations shown in this document.]
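Description:
pJL32 is a yeast expression plasmid for Saccharomyces cerevisiae that supplies the CIB1-VP16 half of a blue-light optogenetic transcription system. The record lists the backbone as unknown. The annotated features show a pBluescript-like bacterial scaffold with a high-copy ColE1/pUC origin, an ampicillin resistance gene, an f1 origin, lac promoter/lacZα remnants and flanking T3 and T7 promoters. Yeast selection is through HIS3, present with its own promoter. No yeast replication origin (2μ or CEN/ARS) is annotated, and HIS3-locus flanking sequence (MRM1/PET56 and DED1 fragments) appears on both sides of the cassette. This arrangement is consistent with an integrating design, although the record does not state that. Short URA3, rop and bom fragments are also detected and appear to be vestigial.

The payload is described as pGal1-LacO-3NLS-CIB1-VP16-tADH1. A GAL1 promoter, with its Gal4-responsive UAS, carries a lac operator near the core promoter, which would in principle allow LacI-based repression on top of galactose induction. It drives an open reading frame beginning with a 3xFLAG tag, followed, per the insert name, by three nuclear localisation signals (not separately annotated). Next come Arabidopsis thaliana CIB1 and the herpes simplex virus VP16 activation domain, and the cassette ends with the ADH1 terminator.

CIB1 binds cryptochrome 2 (CRY2) that has absorbed blue light. When paired with a DNA-bound CRY2 fusion supplied from another construct, illumination recruits VP16 to a target promoter and activates transcription, allowing dynamic, light-controlled studies of eukaryotic gene regulation. The sequenced plasmid contains a 217 bp insertion between the ADH1 terminator and the HIS3 3′UTR relative to the depositor's sequence, which is not known to affect function.
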