Features (pLannotate 1.2.2; 31 found; start..end, strand, type, name):
     37..264     -  CDS            MRM1 (fragment): MRM1_YEAST - Also known as PET56 From Saccharomyces cerevisiae (strain ATCC 204508 / S288c) (Baker's yeast).
    314..501     +  promoter       HIS3 promoter: S. cerevisiae HIS3
    607..1242    +  CDS            HIS3: HIS7_YEAST - Experimental evidence at protein level: Swiss-Prot protein existence level 1. From Saccharomyces cerevisiae (strain ATCC 204508 / S288c) (Baker's yeast).
   1729..1917    +  CDS            DED1 (fragment): DED1_CANGA - Protein inferred from homology: Swiss-Prot protein existence level 3. ATP-binding RNA helicase involved in translation initiation. Remodels RNA in response to ADP and ATP concentrations by facilitating disruption, but also formation of RNA duplexes (By similarity). From Candida glabrata (strain ATCC 2001 / CBS 138 / JCM 3761 / NBRC 0622 / NRRL Y-65) (Yeast) (Torulopsis glabrata).
   2264..2381    +  protein_bind   UAS: upstream activating sequence mediating Gal4-dependent induction Gal4
   2602..2618    +  protein_bind   lac operator: The lac repressor binds to the lac operator to inhibit transcription in E. coli. This inhibition can be relieved by adding lactose or isopropyl-β-D-thiogalactopyranoside (IPTG). lac repressor encoded by lacI
   2628..2705    +  promoter       TPGI promoter (fragment): S. cerevisiae GAL1 promoter modified to contain two copies of the tet operator (Ellis et al., 2009)
   2733..2798    +  CDS            3xFLAG: three tandem FLAG® epitope tags, followed by an enterokinase cleavage site
   2898..3407    +  CDS            CIBN: N-terminal portion of the CIB1 transcription factor from Arabidopsis thaliana binds to CRY2 (cryptochrome 2) that has absorbed blue light (Kennedy et al., 2010)
   3378..3677    +  CDS            BHLH137 (fragment): BH137_ARATH - Also known as EN89. Experimental evidence at protein level: Swiss-Prot protein existence level 1. From Arabidopsis thaliana (Mouse-ear cress).
   3942..3959    +  CDS            Twin-Strep-tag (fragment): two Strep-Tag®II moieties connected by a linker for enhanced binding to Strep-Tactin®, an engineered form of streptavidin (Schmidt et al., 2013)
   4002..4235    +  CDS            VP16_HHV11 (fragment): Experimental evidence at protein level: Swiss-Prot protein existence level 1. May play a role in the aggregation of tegument proteins around nucleocapsids during virus morphogenesis. From Human herpesvirus 1 (strain 17) (HHV-1) (Human herpes simplex virus 1).
   4241..4265    -  misc_feature   MCS (fragment): pBluescript multiple cloning site
   4953..5267    +  CDS            YO201_YEAST (fragment): Protein uncertain: Swiss-Prot protein existence level 5. From Saccharomyces cerevisiae (strain ATCC 204508 / S288c) (Baker's yeast).
   5263..5460    +  CDS            DED1 (fragment): DED1_YEAST - Also known as SPP81. Experimental evidence at protein level: Swiss-Prot protein existence level 1. ATP-binding RNA helicase involved in translation initiation. Remodels RNA in response to ADP and ATP concentrations by facilitating disruption, but also formation of RNA duplexes. Has weak ATP-dependent affinity for dsRNA, but strong ATP-dependent affinity for ssRNA. Acts as a virus host factor involved in the replication of the MBV and the L-A viruses by promoting the negative-strand RNA synthesis. May be involved in recognition of the preinitiation complex and DNA binding of the RN
   5535..5553    -  promoter       T7 promoter: promoter for bacteriophage T7 RNA polymerase
   5556..5713    +  CDS            lacZα (fragment): LacZα fragment of β-galactosidase; lacZ fragment
   5717..6145    +  rep_origin     f1 ori (sequence partly withheld): f1 bacteriophage origin of replication; arrow indicates direction of (+) strand synthesis
   6173..6224    -  misc_feature   bom (fragment): basis of mobility region from pBR322
   6280..6372    -  CDS            URA3 (fragment): PYRF_YEAST - Experimental evidence at protein level: Swiss-Prot protein existence level 1. From Saccharomyces cerevisiae (strain ATCC 204508 / S288c) (Baker's yeast).
   6372..6504    -  promoter       URA3 promoter (fragment): S. cerevisiae URA3
   6512..6561    -  misc_feature   bom (fragment): basis of mobility region from pBR322
   6663..6698    -  CDS            rop (fragment): Rop protein, which maintains plasmids at low copy number; rop
   6810..6914    +  promoter       AmpR promoter: bla
   6915..7775    +  CDS            AmpR: β-lactamase; bla; confers resistance to ampicillin, carbenicillin, and related antibiotics
   7946..8534    +  rep_origin     ori: high-copy-number ColE1/pMB1/pBR322/pUC origin of replication
   8717..8809    +  CDS            lacI (fragment): lac repressor; lacI; The lac repressor binds to the lac operator to inhibit transcription in E. coli. This inhibition can be relieved by adding lactose or isopropyl-β-D-thiogalactopyranoside (IPTG).
   8822..8843    +  protein_bind   CAP binding site: CAP binding activates transcription in the presence of cAMP. E. coli catabolite activator protein
   8858..8888    +  promoter       lac promoter: promoter for the E. coli lac operon
   8896..8912    +  protein_bind   lac operator: The lac repressor binds to the lac operator to inhibit transcription in E. coli. This inhibition can be relieved by adding lactose or isopropyl-β-D-thiogalactopyranoside (IPTG). lac repressor encoded by lacI
   8957..8975    +  promoter       T3 promoter: promoter for bacteriophage T3 RNA polymerase
>Addgene plasmid #174066 | pJL32 | addgene full sequence | sequence record 357458 | Addgene NGS Result
GGCCGGCCATTTAAATGTTTAAACGGCCACGCTGGCCGCTGCACGGTCCTGTTCCCTAGCATGTACGTGA
GCGTATTTCCTTTTAAACCACGACGCTTTGTCTTCATTCAACGTTTCCCATTGTTTTTTTCTACTATTGC
TTTGCTGTGGGAAAAACTTATCGAAAGATGACGACTTTTTCTTAATTCTCGTTTTAAGAGCTTGGTGAGC
GCTAGGAGTCACTGCCAGGTATCGTTTGAACACGGCATTAGTCAGGGAAGTCATAACACAGTCCTTTCCC
GCAATTTTCTTTTTCTATTACTCTTGGCCTCCTCTAGTACACTCTATATTTTTTTATGCCTCGGTAATGA
TTTTCATTTTTTTTTTTCCACCTAGCGGATGACTCTTTTTTTTTCTTAGCGATTGGCATTATCACATAAT
GAATTATACATTATATAAAGTAATGTGATTTCTTCGAAGAATATACTAAAAAATGAGCAGGCAAGATAAA
CGAAGGCAAAGAGGCTCTATATGTATATAAAGCTGCGGATGCCTTCTGATTTAATCTAGTTCTAGTTTAC
TTCAGGTTTACTTAAAGTTGAGATAATTGAAGCAAAGAGAAGCATCGAGCAAAGGATGGCGTTTGTTAAG
AGGGTTACGCAGGAGACGAATATACAGCTGGCGCTGGATCTTGACGGTGGGTCTGTTTCTGTACGGGAGA
GCATACTGGGCAAGGAATATGCTAGTGGTGATGGGCAGACCATCCATGTGCACACTGGAGTTGGGTTTTT
GGACCACATGTTGACTGCGCTGGCGAAGCATGGCGGGTGGTCTCTGATCCTGGAGTGTATAGGGGACTTG
CACATCGATGACCACCACACTGTTGAGGACTGTGGGATTGCGCTGGGCCAAGCGTTCAAGGAGGCGCTTG
GCTCCGTGCGTGGTATCAAGAGGTTCGGGCATGGGTTTGCACCACTGGACGAGGCGCTGAGCCGCGCTGT
GGTTGACTTCTCCAATAGGCCTTTCGCCGTGGTGGAGCTGGGCCTGAAGCGAGAACGCATAGGCCAGCTA
TCCACAGAGATGATCCCGCACTTCTTGGAGAGTTTCGCCACTGAGGCGCGTATCACCATGCATGTGGACT
GTCTGCGGGGCACCAACGACCACCACCGCTCCGAATCAGCTTTCAAGGCGCTCGCCATCGCCATCAGAGA
GGCAAGAACACCTACGGGTCGCGATGACGTTCCATCCACTAAGGGTGTCCTAGCATAGAACACAGCCCAC
AGCTACCACCATCAACAATATTTATATAGATAACGTACACATAGAAATCACACAAACAGAGTATTTATTC
TTAACTACATGAACTACCATCAGACCGTCTGGGCCACTATATAATGTGCTATTCATAAACGTGATCACTC
TACGTAGCAGGCGACCCCAGGTGAAAATTTTTCAGCGAGCTGCCAGATTGTCAGGTGAAAAACTGAAAAA
AACTTCTGGGCGATGAGCTTGTGGCGGGAAATTAAGTATATAAAGCAGTTAGTTTCTTCTGCTTCTTGTG
GTTCTGGGTATTCTTGTAATATTTGGAATAATAGAAAACCAAGACTACTGCCTTTCTTTTCATATTATAG
AGGAAGAAATACGCACGAACACGATATAGAGGTAAATTTTTTGCAAAAAGATACCAAACTATAAAAGAAA
TAGAAGACTAAACTACAAAAAATAAAGAAAGTAATACATATATCCAATATGACTGAGTTAGCAGAGCAAG
TTTCCATGCCTGAAGGGCAACAAAGACGTGGTGGTTACGTTCCACCTCACATCCGTAACGGTGGTGGCAG
AAGAGGCGATTCTGCTCCTCGTGGTGGTTTCAACAACGGTGGCGGCCGTGGTGGTTTCTTCAGAAACAAC
GGTGACCGTGGTGGATTCGGCTTTGGCGAATTCGGATCCACTAGTACTTAGTAGATGTACAGTTGCATAC
ATAAGTCTGAACAGAAAGAAGTAAATATCATATCTAGTTCGGTTTAGAAATCAGTGACTATATTGGTTTT
GACCAGATCGCAATCCTTGCAAGCATTTAGTAATGACTATCAAACCGGTGAATCATCTGATAAGGCTATA
TTAGCTTGTGCATTCGCATGTATCGGGAAACGAACGGTACCGGGCCCGAGCAGATCCGCCAGGCGTGTAT
ATATAGCGTGGATGGCCAGGCAACTTTAGTGCTGACACATACAGGCATATATATATGTGTGCGACGACAC
ATGATCATATGGGTACCGAAGTACGGATTAGAAGCCGCCGAGCGGGTGACAGCCCTCCGAAGGAAGACTC
TCCTCCGTGCGTCCTCGTCTTCACCGGTCGCGTTCCTGAAACGCAGATGTGCCTCGCGCCGCACTGCTCC
GAACAATAAAGATTCTACAATACTAGCTTTTATGGTTATGAAGAGGAAAAATTGGCAGTAACCTGGCCCC
ACAAACCTTCAAATGAACGAATCAAATTAACAACCATAGGATGATAATGCGATTACTTTTTTAGCCTTAT
TTCTGGGGTACTGCAGCAGCGAAGCGATGATTTTTGATCTATTAACAGATATATAAATGCAAAAACTGTT
GTTGTGTGGAATTGTGAGCGGATAACAATTTCACACAATATTACTTCTTATTCAAATGTAATAAAAGTAT
CAACAAAAAATTGTTAATATACCTCTATACTTTAACGTCAAGGAGAAAAACCCCTTGGGCCCTAAAAAAA
TGGACTACAAAGACCATGACGGTGATTATAAAGATCATGACATCGATTACAAGGATGACGATGACAAGAT
GGCCCCCAAGAAAAAGAGGAAGGTGGGCATTCACGGGGTGCCGGGTGGACTCGAGGGTTCTGGTTCATGT
AGGGCGAGCGCCGAAGCTAGCGCCACCATGAATGGAGCTATAGGAGGTGACCTTTTGCTCAATTTTCCTG
ACATGTCGGTCCTAGAGCGCCAAAGGGCTCACCTCAAGTACCTCAATCCCACCTTTGATTCTCCTCTCGC
CGGCTTCTTTGCCGATTCTTCAATGATTACCGGCGGCGAGATGGACAGCTATCTTTCGACTGCCGGTTTG
AATCTTCCGATGATGTACGGTGAGACGACGGTGGAAGGTGATTCAAGACTCTCAATTTCGCCGGAAACGA
CGCTTGGGACTGGAAATTTCAAGAAACGGAAGTTTGATACAGAGACTAAGGATTGTAATGAGAAGAAGAA
GAAGATGACGATGAACAGAGATGACCTAGTAGAAGAAGGAGAAGAAGAGAAGTCGAAAATAACAGAGCAA
AACAATGGGAGCACAAAAAGCATCAAGAAGATGAAACACAAAGCCAAGAAAGAAGAGAACAATTTCTCTA
ATGATTCATCTAAAGTGACGAAGGAATTGGAGAAAACGGATTATATTCATGTTCGTGCACGACGAGGCCA
AGCCACTGATAGTCACAGCATAGCAGAACGAGTTAGAAGAGAAAAGATCAGTGAGAGAATGAAGTTTCTA
CAAGATTTGGTTCCTGGATGCGACAAGATCACAGGCAAAGCAGGGATGCTTGATGAAATCATTAACTATG
TTCAGTCTCTTCAGAGACAAATCGAGTTCTTATCGATGAAACTAGCAATTGTGAATCCAAGGCCGGATTT
TGATATGGATGACATTTTTGCCAAAGAGGTTGCCTCAACTCCAATGACTGTGGTGCCATCTCCTGAAATG
GTTCTTTCCGGTTATTCTCATGAGATGGTTCACTCTGGTTATTCTAGTGAGATGGTTAACTCCGGTTACC
TTCATGTCAATCCAATGCAGCAAGTGAATACCAGTTCTGATCCATTGTCATGCTTCAACAATGGCGAAGC
TCCTTCGATGTGGGACTCTCATGTGCAGAATCTCTATGGCAATTTAGGAGTACCGGTCATCGAGCTCGAG
CTGCAGATGAATCGTAGATACGGAGGTTCTGGCGGTGGAAGTGGTGGCGGAGGTAGCGGTGGTGGCAGCG
GTTCCTGCAGGGCTCCACCAACTGATGTTTCATTGGGTGATGAATTGCATTTGGATGGAGAAGATGTTGC
TATGGCTCATGCTGATGCATTAGATGATTTCGATTTAGACATGTTGGGAGATGGTGATTCTCCAGGTCCA
GGTTTCACTCCACATGATTCTGCTCCTTACGGTGCATTGGATATGGCTGATTTTGAATTCGAACAAATGT
TCACTGATGCTTTAGGAATTGATGAATATGGTGGTGGTTAAGCGGCCGCCACCGCGGTGGAGCTCTAAGC
AAATAGCTAAATTATATACGAATTAATATTATGATTAAGTGTTTACGTGAGTGCGATATTTTTATTACTA
TCTTATACAGTTGTATATACTCTATAAAATGAGTTGTCTATTAATTAACGCGATGAATGCTTTCTGGGTT
TACCTCTCCAACAACTCTAGTTTACTTCTCAATACATTCAATTGTATTTGATTTGTCAATACTTCATCAT
TAATCAATTCTATAGTTTTGTTTTTCTCGTTTATTTCCAAATTTAATGCATCAATTTTATTATTCAATTT
GTCGTTGATTTTGGTTAATGATTTTATGGTTTGATCTCTGGCATTGATTGTTTGTGTTAGTTTTTCATTA
TTGATAATTAAATTATTTAAGTTAGTTATCAACTCGGTGTTTTCAAGTTTCAAGTTTTCAATTTCTTTAG
AGTTTATTAGATTTGTCAAAGTTTCTGAATTGCTTGATTGGTCCTGTAGAAGAGTATTTGTTGTTGTGGA
TAATTGATTCAATTTTTGAGACAATTGCTGGAAGGCGTTGAAATATCTAGCATCAATCTCATGGTTTTTT
TCCCGAGAGTCTCGTAGATTCAATTGTTTTAATATATCTTGGGACCACTCTTGATTTGAACTCATGGAAA
TTAAACTGGGTGTTGTGTTGTGGTGTAATGATTGTACCCCCTTTGCTTATAATTGTGTGGTGACACCGAT
TATTTAAAGCTGCAGCATACGATATATATACATGTGTATATATGTATACCTATGAATGTCAGTAAGTATG
TATACGAACAGTATGATACTGAAGATGACAAGGTAATGCATCATTCTATACGTGTCATTCTGAACGAGGC
GCGCTTTCCTTTTTTCTTTTTGCTTTTTCTTTTTTTTTCTCTTGAACTCCAGAAAAAAAATATAAAAGAG
ATGGAGGAACGGGAAAAAGTTAGTTGTGGTGATAGGTGGCAAGTGGTATTCCGTAAGAACAACAAGAAAA
GCATTTCATATTATGGCTGAACTGAGCGAACAAGTGCAAAATTTAAGCATCAACGACAACAACGAGAATG
GTTATGTTCCTCCTCACTTAAGAGGAAAACCAAGAAGTGCCAGAAATAACAGTAGCAACTACAATAACAA
CAACGGCGGCTACAACGGTGGCCGTGGCGGTGGCAGCTTCTTTAGCAACAACCGTCGTGGTGGTTACGGC
AACGGTGGTTTCTTCGGTGGAAACAACGGTGGCAGCGGCCGGCCATTTAAATGTTTAAACGGCCACGCTG
GCCCCCTATAGTGAGTCGTATTACAATTCACTGGCCGTCGTTTTACAACGTCGTGACTGGGAAAACCCTG
GCGTTACCCAACTTAATCGCCTTGCAGCACATCCCCCTTTCGCCAGCTGGCGTAATAGCGAAGAGGCCCG
CACCGATCGCCCTTCCCAACAGTTGCGCAGCCTGAATGGCGAATGG
[124 nt withheld, positions 5717-5840]
C
[91 nt withheld, positions 5842-5932]
A
[49 nt withheld, positions 5934-5982]
CCTTTGACGTTGGAGTCCACGTTCTTT
[37 nt withheld, positions 6010-6046]
ACCCTATCTCGGTCTATTCTTTTGATTTATAAGGGATTTTGCCGATTTCGGCCTATTGGTTAAAAAATGA
GCTGATTTAACAAAAATTTAACGCGAATTTTAACAAAATATTAACGCTTACAATTTCCTGATGCGGTATT
TTCTCCTTACGCATCTGTGCGGTATTTCACACCGCATAGGGTAATAACTGATATAATTAAATTGAAGCTC
TAATTTGTGAGTTTAGTATTAGGATCTCTACCCTTGGCGAAAAGTCCTCTGCCAACAATGATGATATCTG
ATCCACCACTTACAACTTCGTCGACGGTTCTGTACTGCTGACCCAATATGCGTATATATACCAATCTAAG
TCTGTGCTCCTTCCTTCGTTCTTCCTTCTGTTCGGAGATTACCGAATCAAAAAAATTTCAAGGAAACCGA
AATCAAAAAAAAGAATAAAAAAAAAATGATGAATTGAAAAGGTGGTATGGTGCACTCTCAGTACAATCTG
CTCTGATGCCGCATAGTTAAGCCAGCCCCGACACCCGCCAACACCCGCTGACGCGCCCTGACGGGCTTGT
CTGCTCCCGGCATCCGCTTACAGACAAGCTGTGACCGTCTCCGGGAGCTGCATGTGTCAGAGGTTTTCAC
CGTCATCACCGAAACGCGCGAGACGAAAGGGCCTCGTGATACGCCTATTTTTATAGGTTAATGTCATGAT
AATAATGGTTTCTTAGACGTCGGCGCGCCGAGGACGTCAGGTGGCACTTTTCGGGGAAATGTGCGCGGAA
CCCCTATTTGTTTATTTTTCTAAATACATTCAAATATGTATCCGCTCATGAGACAATAACCCTGATAAAT
GCTTCAATAATATTGAAAAAGGAAGAGTATGAGTATTCAACATTTCCGTGTCGCCCTTATTCCCTTTTTT
GCGGCATTTTGCCTTCCTGTTTTTGCTCACCCAGAAACGCTGGTGAAAGTAAAAGATGCTGAAGATCAGT
TGGGTGCACGAGTGGGTTACATCGAACTGGATCTCAACAGCGGTAAGATCCTTGAGAGTTTTCGCCCCGA
AGAACGTTTTCCAATGATGAGCACTTTTAAAGTTCTGCTATGTGGCGCGGTATTATCCCGTATTGACGCC
GGGCAAGAGCAACTCGGTCGCCGCATACACTATTCTCAGAATGACTTGGTTGAGTACTCACCAGTCACAG
AAAAGCATCTTACGGATGGCATGACAGTAAGAGAATTATGCAGTGCTGCCATAACCATGAGTGATAACAC
TGCGGCCAACTTACTTCTGACAACGATCGGAGGACCGAAGGAGCTAACCGCTTTTTTGCACAACATGGGG
GATCATGTAACTCGCCTTGATCGTTGGGAACCGGAGCTGAATGAAGCCATACCAAACGACGAGCGTGACA
CCACGATGCCTGTAGCAATGGCAACAACGTTGCGCAAACTATTAACTGGCGAACTACTTACTCTAGCTTC
CCGGCAACAATTAATAGACTGGATGGAGGCGGATAAAGTTGCAGGACCACTTCTGCGCTCGGCCCTTCCG
GCTGGCTGGTTTATTGCTGATAAATCTGGAGCCGGTGAGCGTGGGTCTCGCGGTATCATTGCAGCACTGG
GGCCAGATGGTAAGCCCTCCCGTATCGTAGTTATCTACACGACGGGGAGTCAGGCAACTATGGATGAACG
AAATAGACAGATCGCTGAGATAGGTGCCTCACTGATTAAGCATTGGTAACTGTCAGACCAAGTTTACTCA
TATATACTTTAGATTGATTTAAAACTTCATTTTTAATTTAAAAGGATCTAGGTGAAGATCCTTTTTGATA
ATCTCATGACCAAAATCCCTTAACGTGAGTTTTCGTTCCACTGAGCGTCAGACCCCGTAGAAAAGATCAA
AGGATCTTCTTGAGATCCTTTTTTTCTGCGCGTAATCTGCTGCTTGCAAACAAAAAAACCACCGCTACCA
GCGGTGGTTTGTTTGCCGGATCAAGAGCTACCAACTCTTTTTCCGAAGGTAACTGGCTTCAGCAGAGCGC
AGATACCAAATACTGTTCTTCTAGTGTAGCCGTAGTTAGGCCACCACTTCAAGAACTCTGTAGCACCGCC
TACATACCTCGCTCTGCTAATCCTGTTACCAGTGGCTGCTGCCAGTGGCGATAAGTCGTGTCTTACCGGG
TTGGACTCAAGACGATAGTTACCGGATAAGGCGCAGCGGTCGGGCTGAACGGGGGGTTCGTGCACACAGC
CCAGCTTGGAGCGAACGACCTACACCGAACTGAGATACCTACAGCGTGAGCTATGAGAAAGCGCCACGCT
TCCCGAAGGGAGAAAGGCGGACAGGTATCCGGTAAGCGGCAGGGTCGGAACAGGAGAGCGCACGAGGGAG
CTTCCAGGGGGAAACGCCTGGTATCTTTATAGTCCTGTCGGGTTTCGCCACCTCTGACTTGAGCGTCGAT
TTTTGTGATGCTCGTCAGGGGGGCGGAGCCTATGGAAAAACGCCAGCAACGCGGCCTTTTTACGGTTCCT
GGCCTTTTGCTGGCCTTTTGCTCACATGTTCTTTCCTGCGTTATCCCCTGATTCTGTGGATAACCGTATT
ACCGCCTTTGAGTGAGCTGATACCGCTCGCCGCAGCCGAACGACCGAGCGCAGCGAGTCAGTGAGCGAGG
AAGCGGAAGAGCGCCCAATACGCAAACCGCCTCTCCCCGCGCGTTGGCCGATTCATTAATGCAGCTGGCA
CGACAGGTTTCCCGACTGGAAAGCGGGCAGTGAGCGCAACGCAATTAATGTGAGTTAGCTCACTCATTAG
GCACCCCAGGCTTTACACTTTATGCTTCCGGCTCGTATGTTGTGTGGAATTGTGAGCGGATAACAATTTC
ACACAGGAAACAGCTATGACCATGATTACGCCAAGCTCGGAATTAACCCTCACTAAAGGGAACAAAAGCT
G
